Addgene plasmid #73544: pEvol-pAcFRS.2.t1
Purpose: tRNA synthetase/tRNA pair for the in vivo incorporation of several non-standard amino acids, into proteins in E coli in response to the amber codon, TAG
Depositing lab: Farren Isaacs. Depositing organization: Yale University. Publication: Evolution of translation machinery in recoded bacteria enables multi-site incorporation of nonstandard amino acids. Amiram M, Haimovich AD, Fan C, Wang YS, Aerni HR, Ntai I, Moonan DW, Ma NJ, Rovner AJ, Hong SH, Kelleher NL, Goodman AL, Jewett MC, Soll D, Rinehart J, Isaacs FJ. Nat Biotechnol. 2015 Dec;33(12):1272-1279. doi: 10.1038/nbt.3372. Epub 2015 Nov 16. PubMed 26571098.
Backbone
  Vector backbone: p15A
  Backbone size w/o insert (bp): 5000
  Vector type: Bacterial Expression
Growth in bacteria
  Bacterial resistance: Chloramphenicol, 25 μg/mL
  Growth temperature: 37°C
  Growth strain: NEB Turbo
  Copy number: High Copy
Gene/Insert 1
  Gene/Insert name: pAcFRS.2.t1
  Species: Synthetic
  Insert size (bp): 921
  GenBank ID: KT996136
Gene/Insert 2
  Gene/Insert name: pAcFRS.2.t1
  Species: Synthetic
  GenBank ID: KT996136
Terms and licenses: Academic/Nonprofit Terms; Industry Terms: Not Available to Industry
How to cite: pEvol-pAcFRS.2.t1 was a gift from Farren Isaacs (Addgene plasmid # 73544 ; http://n2t.net/addgene:73544 ; RRID:Addgene_73544)
