[The description below was written by a language model from this plasmid's Addgene catalogue record and pLannotate feature annotations shown in this document.]
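Description:
pEvol-pAcFRS.2.t1 is a 6.1 kb bacterial expression plasmid of the pEVOL type that supplies an orthogonal aminoacyl-tRNA synthetase/tRNA pair for genetic code expansion in E. coli. It replicates from a p15A origin, which is compatible with ColE1-type plasmids, so it can be maintained alongside a second plasmid encoding the target protein. The catalogue lists it as high copy, although p15A is generally regarded as a medium-copy origin. Selection is by chloramphenicol, through a cat-promoter-driven chloramphenicol acetyltransferase gene. Short fragments annotated as IS1, an RSF origin and a tet promoter appear to be backbone remnants.

The payload consists of two copies of the same synthetic synthetase variant, pAcFRS.2.t1, each about 920 bp and recognised by the annotation as a derivative of the Methanocaldococcus jannaschii tyrosyl-tRNA synthetase. The first copy sits downstream of the araBAD promoter, with the divergently transcribed araC regulator alongside it, making its expression arabinose-inducible. It is followed by a short segment matching part of a composite tag, probably a His-tag-like stretch, and then by rrnB-derived sequence including part of the T1 terminator. The promoter driving the second copy is not annotated in the feature table. Downstream lies a single tRNA gene, which according to the stated purpose is the cognate suppressor tRNA that decodes the amber codon TAG. Its promoter is likewise not annotated.

The plasmid is used for in vivo, site-specific incorporation of several nonstandard amino acids into proteins at TAG codons. It derives from work on evolving translation machinery in recoded bacteria to enable multi-site incorporation. The record does not list the specific amino acids accepted.
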