Features (pLannotate 1.2.2; 14 found; start..end, strand, type, name):
    209..352     +  mobile_element IS1 (fragment): prokaryotic transposable element IS1
    471..526     -  rep_origin     RSF ori (fragment): Plasmids containing the RSF 1030 origin of replication can be propagated in E. coli cells that contain additional plasmids with compatible origins.
    614..1159    -  rep_origin     p15A ori: Plasmids containing the medium-copy-number p15A origin of replication can be propagated in E. coli cells that contain a second plasmid with the ColE1 origin.
   1271..1295    +  promoter       tet promoter (fragment): E. coli promoter for tetracycline efflux protein gene
   1305..2183    -  CDS            araC: L-arabinose regulatory protein; araC
   2210..2494    +  promoter       araBAD promoter: araBAD; promoter of the L-arabinose operon of E. coli; the araC regulatory gene is transcribed in the opposite direction (Guzman et al., 1995)
   2531..3448    +  CDS            tyrS: SYY_METJA - Experimental evidence at protein level: Swiss-Prot protein existence level 1. Catalyzes the attachment of tyrosine to tRNA(Tyr) in a two- step reaction: tyrosine is first activated by ATP to form Tyr-AMP and then transferred to the acceptor end of tRNA(Tyr). From Methanocaldococcus jannaschii (strain ATCC 43067 / DSM 2661 / JAL-1 / JCM 10045 / NBRC 100440) (Methanococcus jannaschii).
   3458..3475    +  CDS            capTEV™ (fragment): composite tag for in vivo biotinylation, TEV protease cleavage, and 6xHis tagging
   3582..3697    +  ncRNA          5S rRNA: Accession: RF00001 - 5S ribosomal RNA
   3701..3738    +  terminator     rrnB T1 terminator (fragment): transcription terminator T1 from the E. coli rrnB gene
   3875..4792    +  CDS            tyrS: SYY_METJA - Experimental evidence at protein level: Swiss-Prot protein existence level 1. Catalyzes the attachment of tyrosine to tRNA(Tyr) in a two- step reaction: tyrosine is first activated by ATP to form Tyr-AMP and then transferred to the acceptor end of tRNA(Tyr). From Methanocaldococcus jannaschii (strain ATCC 43067 / DSM 2661 / JAL-1 / JCM 10045 / NBRC 100440) (Methanococcus jannaschii).
   5217..5290    +  ncRNA          tRNA: Accession: RF00005 - tRNA
   5450..6109    -  CDS            CmR: chloramphenicol acetyltransferase; cat; confers resistance to chloramphenicol
   6110..88      -  promoter       cat promoter (across the origin): promoter of the E. coli cat gene encoding chloramphenicol acetyltransferase
>Addgene plasmid #73544 | pEvol-pAcFRS.2.t1 | depositor full sequence | sequence record 136018 | pEvol-pAcFRS.2.t1 sequence 6124 bps
TCCTGAAAATCTCGATAACTCAAAAAATACGCCCGGTAGTGATCTTATTTCATTATGGTGAAAGTTGGAA
CCTCTTACGTGCCGATCAACGTCTCATTTTCGCCAAAAGTTGGCCCAGGGCTTCCCGGTATCAACAGGGA
CACCAGGATTTATTTATTCTGCGAAGTGATCTTCCGTCACAGGTATTTATTCGGCGCAAAGTGCGTCGGG
TGATGCTGCCAACTTACTGATTTAGTGTATGATGGTGTTTTTGAGGTGCTCCAGTGGCTTCTGTTTCTAT
CAGCTGTCCCTCCTGTTCAGCTACTGACGGGGTGGTGCGTAACGGCAAAAGCACCGCCGGACATCAGCGC
TAGCGGAGTGTATACTGGCTTACTATGTTGGCACTGATGAGGGTGTCAGTGAAGTGCTTCATGTGGCAGG
AGAAAAAAGGCTGCACCGGTGCGTCAGCAGAATATGTGATACAGGATATATTCCGCTTCCTCGCTCACTG
ACTCGCTACGCTCGGTCGTTCGACTGCGGCGAGCGGAAATGGCTTACGAACGGGGCGGAGATTTCCTGGA
AGATGCCAGGAAGATACTTAACAGGGAAGTGAGAGGGCCGCGGCAAAGCCGTTTTTCCATAGGCTCCGCC
CCCCTGACAAGCATCACGAAATCTGACGCTCAAATCAGTGGTGGCGAAACCCGACAGGACTATAAAGATA
CCAGGCGTTTCCCCCTGGCGGCTCCCTCGTGCGCTCTCCTGTTCCTGCCTTTCGGTTTACCGGTGTCATT
CCGCTGTTATGGCCGCGTTTGTCTCATTCCACGCCTGACACTCAGTTCCGGGTAGGCAGTTCGCTCCAAG
CTGGACTGTATGCACGAACCCCCCGTTCAGTCCGACCGCTGCGCCTTATCCGGTAACTATCGTCTTGAGT
CCAACCCGGAAAGACATGCAAAAGCACCACTGGCAGCAGCCACTGGTAATTGATTTAGAGGAGTTAGTCT
TGAAGTCATGCGCCGGTTAAGGCTAAACTGAAAGGACAAGTTTTGGTGACTGCGCTCCTCCAAGCCAGTT
ACCTCGGTTCAAAGAGTTGGTAGCTCAGAGAACCTTCGAAAAACCGCCCTGCAAGGCGGTTTTTTCGTTT
TCAGAGCAAGAGATTACGCGCAGACCAAAACGATCTCAAGAAGATCATCTTATTAATCAGATAAAATATT
TCTAGATTTCAGTGCAATTTATCTCTTCAAATGTAGCACCTGAAGTCAGCCCCATACGATATAAGTTGTA
ATTCTCATGTTTGACAGCTTATCATCGATAAGCTTGGTACCCAATTATGACAACTTGACGGCTACATCAT
TCACTTTTTCTTCACAACCGGCACGGAACTCGCTCGGGCTGGCCCCGGTGCATTTTTTAAATACCCGCGA
GAAATAGAGTTGATCGTCAAAACCAACATTGCGACCGACGGTGGCGATAGGCATCCGGGTGGTGCTCAAA
AGCAGCTTCGCCTGGCTGATACGTTGGTCCTCGCGCCAGCTTAAGACGCTAATCCCTAACTGCTGGCGGA
AAAGATGTGACAGACGCGACGGCGACAAGCAAACATGCTGTGCGACGCTGGCGATATCAAAATTGCTGTC
TGCCAGGTGATCGCTGATGTACTGACAAGCCTCGCGTACCCGATTATCCATCGGTGGATGGAGCGACTCG
TTAATCGCTTCCATGCGCCGCAGTAACAATTGCTCAAGCAGATTTATCGCCAGCAGCTCCGAATAGCGCC
CTTCCCCTTGCCCGGCGTTAATGATTTGCCCAAACAGGTCGCTGAAATGCGGCTGGTGCGCTTCATCCGG
GCGAAAGAACCCCGTATTGGCAAATATTGACGGCCAGTTAAGCCATTCATGCCAGTAGGCGCGCGGACGA
AAGTAAACCCACTGGTGATACCATTCGCGAGCCTCCGGATGACGACCGTAGTGATGAATCTCTCCTGGCG
GGAACAGCAAAATATCACTCGGTCGGCAAACAAATTCTCGTCCCTGATTTTTCACCACCCCCTGACCGCG
AATGGTGAGATTGAGAATATAACCTTTCATTCCCAGCGGTCGGTCGATAAAAAAATCGAGATAACCGTTG
GCCTCAATCGGCGTTAAACCCGCCACCAGATGGGCATTAAACGAGTATCCCGGCAGCAGGGGATCATTTT
GCGCTTCAGCCATACTTTTCATACTCCCGCCATTCAGAGAAGAAACCAATTGTCCATATTGCATCAGACA
TTGCCGTCACTGCGTCTTTTACTGGCTCTTCTCGCTAACCAAACCGGTAACCCCGCTTATTAAAAGCATT
CTGTAACAAAGCGGGACCAAAGCCATGACAAAAACGCGTAACAAAAGTGTCTATAATCACGGCAGAAAAG
TCCACATTGATTATTTGCACGGCGTCACACTTTGCTATGCCATAGCATTTTTATCCATAAGATTAGCGGA
TCCTACCTGACGCTTTTTATCGCAACTCTCTACTGTTTCTCCATACCCGTTTTTTTGGGCTAACAGGAGG
AATTAGATCTATGGACGAATTTGAAATGATAAAGAGAAACACATCTGAAATTATCAGCGAGGAAGAGTTA
AGAGAGGTTTTAAAAAAAGATGAAAAATCTGCTCTGATAGGTTTTGAACCAAGTGGTAAAATACATTTAG
GGCATTATCTCCAAATAAAAAAGATGATTGATTTACAAAATGCTGGATTTGATATAATTATAGTTTTGGC
GGATTTACACGCCTATTTAAACCAGAAAGGAGAGTTGGATGAGATTAGAAAAATAGGAGATTATAACAAA
AAAGTTTTTGAAGCAATGGGGTTAAAGGCAAAATATGTTTATGGAAGTGAATTCCAGCTTGATAAGGATT
ATACACTGAATGTCTATAGATTGGCTTTAAAAACTACCTTAAAAAGAGCAAGAAGGAGTATGGAACTTAT
AGCAAGAGAGGATGAAAATCCAAAGGTTGCTGAAGTTATCTATCCAATAATGCAGGTTAATGGTTGTCAT
TATAGGGGCGTTGATGTTGATGTTGGAGGGATGGAGCAGAGAAAAATACACATGTTAGCAAGGGAGCTTT
TACCAAAAAAGGTTGTTTGTATTCACAACCCTGTCTTAACGGGTTTGGATGGAGAAGGAAAGATGAGTTC
TTCAAAAGGGAATTTTATAGCTGTTGATGACTCTCCAGAAGAGATTAGGGCTAAGATAAAGAAAGCATAC
TGCCCAGCTGGAGTTGTTGAAGGAAATCCAATAATGGAGATAGCTAAATACTTCCTTGAATATCCTTTAA
CCATAAAAGGGCCAGAAAAATTTGGTGGAGATTTGACAGTTAATAGCTATGAGGAGTTAGAGAGTTTATT
TAAAAATAAGGAATTGCATCCAATGCGCTTAAAAAATGCTGTAGCTGAAGAACTTATAAAGATTTTAGAG
CCAATTAGAAAGAGATTATAAGTCGACCATCATCATCATCATCATTGAGTTTAAACGGTCTCCAGCTTGG
CTGTTTTGGCGGATGAGAGAAGATTTTCAGCCTGATACAGATTAAATCAGAACGCAGAAGCGGTCTGATA
AAACAGAATTTGCCTGGCGGCAGTAGCGCGGTGGTCCCACCTGACCCCATGCCGAACTCAGAAGTGAAAC
GCCGTAGCGCCGATGGTAGTGTGGGGTCTCCCCATGCGAGAGTAGGGAACTGCCAGGCATCAAATAAAAC
GAAAGGCTCAGTCGAAAGACTGGGCCTTGTTTGTGAGCTCCCGGTCATCAATCATCCCCATAATCCTTGT
TAGATTATCAATTTTAAAAAACTAACAGTTGTCAGCCTGTCCCGCTTTAATATCATACGCCGTTATACGT
TGTTTACGCTTTGAGGAATCCCATATGGACGAATTTGAAATGATAAAGAGAAACACATCTGAAATTATCA
GCGAGGAAGAGTTAAGAGAGGTTTTAAAAAAAGATGAAAAATCTGCTCTGATAGGTTTTGAACCAAGTGG
TAAAATACATTTAGGGCATTATCTCCAAATAAAAAAGATGATTGATTTACAAAATGCTGGATTTGATATA
ATTATAGTTTTGGCGGATTTACACGCCTATTTAAACCAGAAAGGAGAGTTGGATGAGATTAGAAAAATAG
GAGATTATAACAAAAAAGTTTTTGAAGCAATGGGGTTAAAGGCAAAATATGTTTATGGAAGTGAATTCCA
GCTTGATAAGGATTATACACTGAATGTCTATAGATTGGCTTTAAAAACTACCTTAAAAAGAGCAAGAAGG
AGTATGGAACTTATAGCAAGAGAGGATGAAAATCCAAAGGTTGCTGAAGTTATCTATCCAATAATGCAGG
TTAATGGTTGTCATTATAGGGGCGTTGATGTTGATGTTGGAGGGATGGAGCAGAGAAAAATACACATGTT
AGCAAGGGAGCTTTTACCAAAAAAGGTTGTTTGTATTCACAACCCTGTCTTAACGGGTTTGGATGGAGAA
GGAAAGATGAGTTCTTCAAAAGGGAATTTTATAGCTGTTGATGACTCTCCAGAAGAGATTAGGGCTAAGA
TAAAGAAAGCATACTGCCCAGCTGGAGTTGTTGAAGGAAATCCAATAATGGAGATAGCTAAATACTTCCT
TGAATATCCTTTAACCATAAAAGGGCCAGAAAAATTTGGTGGAGATTTGACAGTTAATAGCTATGAGGAG
TTAGAGAGTTTATTTAAAAATAAGGAATTGCATCCAATGCGCTTAAAAAATGCTGTAGCTGAAGAACTTA
TAAAGATTTTAGAGCCAATTAGAAAGAGATTATAACTGCAGTTTCAAACGCTAAATTGCCTGATGCGCTA
CGCTTATCAGGCCTACATGATCTCTGCAATATATTGAGTTTGCGTGCTTTTGTAGGCCGGATAAGGCGTT
CACGCCGCATCCGGCAAGAAACAGCAAACAATCCAAAACGCCGCGTTCAGCGGCGTTTTTTCTGCTTTTC
TTCGCGAATTAATTCCGCTTCGCAACATGTGAGCACCGGTTTATTGACTACCGGAAGCAGTGTGACCGTG
TGCTTCTCAAATGCCTGAGGCCAGTTTGCTCAGGCTCTCCCCGTGGAGGTAATAATTGACGATATGATCA
GTGCACGGCTAACTAAGCGGCCTGCTGACTTTCTCGCCGATCAAAAGGCATTTTGCTATTAAGGGATTGA
CGAGGGCGTATCTGCGCAGTAAGATGCGCCCCGCATTCCGGCGGTAGTTCAGCAGGGCAGAACGGCGGAC
TCTAAATCCGCATGGCAGGGGTTCAAATCCCCTCCGCCGGACCAAATTCGAAAAGCCTGCTCAACGAGCA
GGCTTTTTTGCATGCTCGAGCAGCTCAGGGTCGAATTTGCTTTCGAATTTCTGCCATTCATCCGCTTATT
ATCACTTATTCAGGCGTAGCACCAGGCGTTTAAGGGCACCAATAACTGCCTTAAAAAAATTACGCCCCGC
CCTGCCACTCATCGCAGTACTGTTGTAATTCATTAAGCATTCTGCCGACATGGAAGCCATCACAGACGGC
ATGATGAACCTGAATCGCCAGCGGCATCAGCACCTTGTCGCCTTGCGTATAATATTTGCCCATGGTGAAA
ACGGGGGCGAAGAAGTTGTCCATATTGGCCACGTTTAAATCAAAACTGGTGAAACTCACCCAGGGATTGG
CTGAGACGAAAAACATATTCTCAATAAACCCTTTAGGGAAATAGGCCAGGTTTTCACCGTAACACGCCAC
ATCTTGCGAATATATGTGTAGAAACTGCCGGAAATCGTCGTGGTATTCACTCCAGAGCGATGAAAACGTT
TCAGTTTGCTCATGGAAAACGGTGTAACAAGGGTGAACACTATCCCATATCACCAGCTCACCGTCTTTCA
TTGCCATACGGAATTCCGGATGAGCATTCATCAGGCGGGCAAGAATGTGAATAAAGGCCGGATAAAACTT
GTGCTTATTTTTCTTTACGGTCTTTAAAAAGGCCGTAATATCCAGCTGAACGGTCTGGTTATAGGTACAT
TGAGCAACTGACTGAAATGCCTCAAAATGTTCTTTACGATGCCATTGGGATATATCAACGGTGGTATATC
CAGTGATTTTTTTCTCCATTTTAGCTTCCTTAGC
