>Addgene plasmid #73544 | pEvol-pAcFRS.2.t1 | addgene partial sequence | sequence record 140363 | rrnB-T1-term-F 5'-ACGAAAGGCTCAGTCGAAAG-3'
CATCAATCATCCCCATAATCCTTGTTAGATTATCAATTTTAAAAAACTAACAGTTGTCAGCCTGTCCCGC
TTTAATATCATACGCCGTTATACGTTGTTTACGCTTTGAGGAATCCCATATGGACGAATTTGAAATGATA
AAGAGAAACACATCTGAAATTATCAGCGAGGAAGAGTTAAGAGAGGTTTTAAAAAAAGATGAAAAATCTG
CTCTGATAGGTTTTGAACCAAGTGGTAAAATACATTTAGGGCATTATCTCCAAATAAAAAAGATGATTGA
TTTACAAAATGCTGGATTTGATATAATTATAGTTTTGGCTGATTTACACGCCTATTTAAACCAGAAAGGA
GAGTTGGATGAGATTAGAAAAATAGGAGATTATAACAAAAAAGTTTTTGAAGCAATGGGGTTAAAGGCAA
AATATGTTTATGGAAGTGAATTCCAGCTTGATAAGGATTATACACTGAATGTCTATAGATTGGCTTTAAA
AACTACCTTAAAAAGAGCAAGAAGGAGTATGGAACTTATAGCAAGAGAGGATGAAAATCCAAAGGTTGCT
GAAGTTATCTATCCAATAATGCAGGTTAATGGTTGTCATTATAGGGGCGTTGATGTTGATGTTGGAGGGA
TGGAGCAGAGAAAAATACACATGTTAGCAAGGGAGCTTTTACCAAAAAAGGTTGTTTGTATTCACAACCC
TGTCTTAACGGGTTTGGATGGAGAAGGAAAGATGAGTTCTTCAAAAGGGAATTTTATAGCTGTTGATGAC
TCTCCAGAAGAGATTAGGGCTAAGATAAAGAAAGCATACTGCCCAGCTGGAGTTGTTGAAGGAAATCCAA
TAATGGAGATAGCTAAATACTTCCTTGAATATCC
