>Addgene plasmid #73544 | pEvol-pAcFRS.2.t1 | addgene partial sequence | sequence record 140652 | pBAD-F 5'-ATGCCATAGCATTTTTATCC-3'
CGCAACTCTCTACTGTTTCTCCATACCCGTTTTTTTGGGCTAACAGGAGGAATTAGATCTATGGACGAAT
TTGAAATGATAAAGAGAAACACATCTGAAATTATCAGCGAGGAAGAGTTAAGAGAGGTTTTAAAAAAAGA
TGAAAAATCTGCTCTGATAGGTTTTGAACCAAGTGGTAAAATACATTTAGGGCATTATCTCCAAATAAAA
AAGATGATTGATTTACAAAATGCTGGATTTGATATAATTATAGTTTTGGCTGATTTACACGCCTATTTAA
ACCAGAAAGGAGAGTTGGATGAGATTAGAAAAATAGGAGATTATAACAAAAAAGTTTTTGAAGCAATGGG
GTTAAAGGCAAAATATGTTTATGGAAGTGAATTCCAGCTTGATAAGGATTATACACTGAATGTCTATAGA
TTGGCTTTAAAAACTACCTTAAAAAGAGCAAGAAGGAGTATGGAACTTATAGCAAGAGAGGATGAAAATC
CAAAGGTTGCTGAAGTTATCTATCCAATAATGCAGGTTAATGGTTGTCATTATAGGGGCGTTGATGTTGA
TGTTGGAGGGATGGAGCAGAGAAAAATACACATGTTAGCAAGGGAGCTTTTACCAAAAAAGGTTGTTTGT
ATTCACAACCCTGTCTTAACGGGTTTGGATGGAGAAGGAAAGATGAGTTCTTCAAAAGGGAATTTTATAG
CTGTTGATGACTCTCCAGAAGAGATTAGGGCTAAGATAAAGAAAGCATACTGCCCAGCTGGAGTTGTTGA
AGGAAATCCAATAATGGAGATAGCTAAATACTTCCTTGAATATCCTTTAACCATAAAA
